>Addgene plasmid #192369 | Pro-tRNA-gRNA scaffold for library 1 | addgene full sequence | sequence record 375214 | Addgene NGS Result
TATCCCCTGATTCTGTGGATAACCGTATTACCGCCATGCATTAGTTATTAATAGTAATCAATTACGGGGT
CATTAGTTCATAGCCCATATATGGAGTTCCGCGTTACATAACTTACGGTAAATGGCCCGCCTGGCTGACC
GCCCAACGACCCCCGCCCATTGACGTCAATAATGACGTATGTTCCCATAGTAACGCCAATAGGGACTTTC
CATTGACGTCAATGGGTGGAGTATTTACGGTAAACTGCCCACTTGGCAGTACATCAAGTGTATCATATGC
CAAGTACGCCCCCTATTGACGTCAATGACGGTAAATGGCCCGCCTGGCATTATGCCCAGTACATGACCTT
ATGGGACTTTCCTACTTGGCAGTACATCTACGTATTAGTCATCGCTATTACCATGGTGATGCGGTTTTGG
CAGTACATCAATGGGCGTGGATAGCGGTTTGACTCACGGGGATTTCCAAGTCTCCACCCCATTGACGTCA
ATGGGAGTTTGTTTTGGCACCAAAATCAACGGGACTTTCCAAAATGTCGTAACAACTCCGCCCCATTGAC
GCAAATGGGCGGTAGGCGTGTACGGTGGGAGGTCTATATAAGCAGAGCTGGTTTAGTGAACCGTCAGATC
CGCTAGCGCTACCGGACTCAGATCTCGAGCTCGGAGCATCGAGACGGAAGACGAGTTTAAGAGCTATGCT
GGAAACAGCATAGCAAGTTTAAATAAGGCTAGTCCGTTATCAACTTGAAAAAGTGGCACCGAGTCGGTGC
TGGCTCGTTGGTCTAGGGGTATGATTCTCGCTTAGGGTGCGAGAGGTCCCGGGTTCAAATCCCGGACGAG
CCCCTGTCTTCGCGCGTCTCATCGAGCGGATCCACCGGTCGCCACCATGGTGAGCAAGGGCGAGGAGCTG
TTCACCGGGGTGGTGCCCATCCTGGTCGAGCTGGACGGCGACGTAAACGGCCACAAGTTCAGCGTGTCCG
GCGAGGGCGAGGGCGATGCCACCTACGGCAAGCTGACCCTGAAGTTCATCTGCACCACCGGCAAGCTGCC
CGTGCCCTGGCCCACCCTCGTGACCACCCTGACCTACGGCGTGCAGTGCTTCAGCCGCTACCCCGACCAC
ATGAAGCAGCACGACTTCTTCAAGTCCGCCATGCCCGAAGGCTACGTCCAGGAGCGCACCATCTTCTTCA
AGGACGACGGCAACTACAAGACCCGCGCCGAGGTGAAGTTCGAGGGCGACACCCTGGTGAACCGCATCGA
GCTGAAGGGCATCGACTTCAAGGAGGACGGCAACATCCTGGGGCACAAGCTGGAGTACAACTACAACAGC
CACAACGTCTATATCATGGCCGACAAGCAGAAGAACGGCATCAAGGTGAACTTCAAGATCCGCCACAACA
TCGAGGACGGCAGCGTGCAGCTCGCCGACCACTACCAGCAGAACACCCCCATCGGCGACGGCCCCGTGCT
GCTGCCCGACAACCACTACCTGAGCACCCAGTCCGCCCTGAGCAAAGACCCCAACGAGAAGCGCGATCAC
ATGGTCCTGCTGGAGTTCGTGACCGCCGCCGGGATCACTCTCGGCATGGACGAGCTGTACAAGTAAAGCG
GCCGCGACTCTAGATCATAATCAGCCATACCACATTTGTAGAGGTTTTACTTGCTTTAAAAAACCTCCCA
CACCTCCCCCTGAACCTGAAACATAAAATGAATGCAATTGTTGTTGTTAACTTGTTTATTGCAGCTTATA
ATGGTTACAAATAAAGCAATAGCATCACAAATTTCACAAATAAAGCATTTTTTTCACTGCATTCTAGTTG
TGGTTTGTCCAAACTCATCAATGTATCTTAAGGCGTAAATTGTAAGCGTTAATATTTTGTTAAAATTCGC
GTTAAATTTTTGTTAAATCAGCTCATTTTTTAACCAATAGGCCGAAATCGGCAAAATCCCTTATAAATCA
AAAGAATAGACCGAGATAGGGT
[37 nt withheld, positions 1983-2019]
AAAGAACGTGGACTCCAACGTCAAAGG
[49 nt withheld, positions 2047-2095]
T
[91 nt withheld, positions 2097-2187]
G
[124 nt withheld, positions 2189-2312]
CAGGTGGCACTTTTCGGGGAAATGTGCGCGGAACCCCTATTTGTTTATTTTTCTAAATACATTCAAATAT
GTATCCGCTCATGAGACAATAACCCTGATAAATGCTTCAATAATATTGAAAAAGGAAGAGTCCTGAGGCG
GAAAGAACCAGCTGTGGAATGTGTGTCAGTTAGGGTGTGGAAAGTCCCCAGGCTCCCCAGCAGGCAGAAG
TATGCAAAGCATGCATCTCAATTAGTCAGCAACCAGGTGTGGAAAGTCCCCAGGCTCCCCAGCAGGCAGA
AGTATGCAAAGCATGCATCTCAATTAGTCAGCAACCATAGTCCCGCCCCTAACTCCGCCCATCCCGCCCC
TAACTCCGCCCAGTTCCGCCCATTCTCCGCCCCATGGCTGACTAATTTTTTTTATTTATGCAGAGGCCGA
GGCCGCCTCGGCCTCTGAGCTATTCCAGAAGTAGTGAGGAGGCTTTTTTGGAGGCCTAGGCTTTTGCAAA
GATCGATCAAGAGACAGGATGAGGATCGTTTCGCATGATTGAACAAGATGGATTGCACGCAGGTTCTCCG
GCCGCTTGGGTGGAGAGGCTATTCGGCTATGACTGGGCACAACAGACAATCGGCTGCTCTGATGCCGCCG
TGTTCCGGCTGTCAGCGCAGGGGCGCCCGGTTCTTTTTGTCAAGACCGACCTGTCCGGTGCCCTGAATGA
ACTGCAAGACGAGGCAGCGCGGCTATCGTGGCTGGCCACGACGGGCGTTCCTTGCGCAGCTGTGCTCGAC
GTTGTCACTGAAGCGGGAAGGGACTGGCTGCTATTGGGCGAAGTGCCGGGGCAGGATCTCCTGTCATCTC
ACCTTGCTCCTGCCGAGAAAGTATCCATCATGGCTGATGCAATGCGGCGGCTGCATACGCTTGATCCGGC
TACCTGCCCATTCGACCACCAAGCGAAACATCGCATCGAGCGAGCACGTACTCGGATGGAAGCCGGTCTT
GTCGATCAGGATGATCTGGACGAAGAGCATCAGGGGCTCGCGCCAGCCGAACTGTTCGCCAGGCTCAAGG
CGAGCATGCCCGACGGCGAGGATCTCGTCGTGACCCATGGCGATGCCTGCTTGCCGAATATCATGGTGGA
AAATGGCCGCTTTTCTGGATTCATCGACTGTGGCCGGCTGGGTGTGGCGGACCGCTATCAGGACATAGCG
TTGGCTACCCGTGATATTGCTGAAGAGCTTGGCGGCGAATGGGCTGACCGCTTCCTCGTGCTTTACGGTA
TCGCCGCTCCCGATTCGCAGCGCATCGCCTTCTATCGCCTTCTTGACGAGTTCTTCTGAGCGGGACTCTG
GGGTTCGAAATGACCGACCAAGCGACGCCCAACCTGCCATCACGAGATTTCGATTCCACCGCCGCCTTCT
ATGAAAGGTTGGGCTTCGGAATCGTTTTCCGGGACGCCGGCTGGATGATCCTCCAGCGCGGGGATCTCAT
GCTGGAGTTCTTCGCCCACCCTAGGGGGAGGCTAACTGAAACACGGAAGGAGACAATACCGGAAGGAACC
CGCGCTATGACGGCAATAAAAAGACAGAATAAAACGCACGGTGTTGGGTCGTTTGTTCATAAACGCGGGG
TTCGGTCCCAGGGCTGGCACTCTGTCGATACCCCACCGAGAGCCCATTGGGGCCAATACGCCCGCGTTTC
TTCCTTTTCCCCACCCCACCCCCCAAGTTCGGGTGAAGGCCCAGGGCTCGCAGCCAACGTCGGGGCGGCA
GGCCCTGCCATAGCCTCAGGTTACTCATATATACTTTAGATTGATTTAAAACTTCATTTTTAATTTAAAA
GGATCTAGGTGAAGATCCTTTTTGATAATCTCATGACCAAAATCCCTTAACGTGAGTTTTCGTTCCACTG
AGCGTCAGACCCCGTAGAAAAGATCAAAGGATCTTCTTGAGATCCTTTTTTTCTGCGCGTAATCTGCTGC
TTGCAAACAAAAAAACCACCGCTACCAGCGGTGGTTTGTTTGCCGGATCAAGAGCTACCAACTCTTTTTC
CGAAGGTAACTGGCTTCAGCAGAGCGCAGATACCAAATACTGTTCTTCTAGTGTAGCCGTAGTTAGGCCA
CCACTTCAAGAACTCTGTAGCACCGCCTACATACCTCGCTCTGCTAATCCTGTTACCAGTGGCTGCTGCC
AGTGGCGATAAGTCGTGTCTTACCGGGTTGGACTCAAGACGATAGTTACCGGATAAGGCGCAGCGGTCGG
GCTGAACGGGGGGTTCGTGCACACAGCCCAGCTTGGAGCGAACGACCTACACCGAACTGAGATACCTACA
GCGTGAGCTATGAGAAAGCGCCACGCTTCCCGAAGGGAGAAAGGCGGACAGGTATCCGGTAAGCGGCAGG
GTCGGAACAGGAGAGCGCACGAGGGAGCTTCCAGGGGGAAACGCCTGGTATCTTTATAGTCCTGTCGGGT
TTCGCCACCTCTGACTTGAGCGTCGATTTTTGTGATGCTCGTCAGGGGGGCGGAGCCTATGGAAAAACGC
CAGCAACGCGGCCTTTTTACGGTTCCTGGCCTTTTGCTGGCCTTTTGCTCACATGTTCTTTCCTGCGT
Features (pLannotate 1.2.2; 17 found; start..end, strand, type, name):
      1..34      +  rep_origin     RSF ori (fragment): Plasmids containing the RSF 1030 origin of replication can be propagated in E. coli cells that contain additional plasmids with compatible origins.
    102..405     +  enhancer       CMV enhancer: human cytomegalovirus immediate early enhancer
    406..609     +  promoter       CMV promoter: human cytomegalovirus (CMV) immediate early promoter
    632..662     +  misc_feature   MCS (fragment): multiple cloning site
    703..770     +  misc_RNA       tracrRNA (fragment): trans-activating CRISPR RNA for the Streptococcus pyogenes CRISPR/Cas9 system
    771..842     +  ncRNA          tRNA: Accession: RF00005 - tRNA
    887..1606    +  CDS            EGFP: the original enhanced GFP (Yang et al., 1996) mammalian codon-optimized
   1623..1706    +  CDS            large T antigen (fragment): large T antigen from SV40 (simian virus 40)
   1729..1850    +  polyA_signal   SV40 poly(A) signal: SV40 polyadenylation signal
   1884..2312    -  rep_origin     f1 ori (sequence partly withheld): f1 bacteriophage origin of replication; arrow indicates direction of (+) strand synthesis
   2339..2443    +  promoter       AmpR promoter: bla
   2445..2802    +  promoter       SV40 promoter: SV40 enhancer and early promoter
   2837..3631    +  CDS            NeoR/KanR: aminoglycoside phosphotransferase from Tn5; aph(3')-II (or nptII); confers resistance to neomycin, kanamycin, and G418 (Geneticin®)
   3652..3804    +  CDS            ble (fragment): BLE_KLEPN - Experimental evidence at protein level: Swiss-Prot protein existence level 1. Binding protein with a strong affinity to the bleomycin family of antibiotics. Binds to CL990; an antimitotic-antibiotic compound. From Klebsiella pneumoniae.
   3863..3910    +  polyA_signal   HSV TK poly(A) signal: herpes simplex virus thymidine kinase polyadenylation signal (Cole and Stacy, 1985)
   4001..4017    -  polyA_signal   bGH poly(A) signal (fragment): bovine growth hormone polyadenylation signal
   4239..4827    +  rep_origin     ori: high-copy-number ColE1/pMB1/pBR322/pUC origin of replication
