[The description below was written by a language model from this plasmid's Addgene catalogue record and pLannotate feature annotations shown in this document.]
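Description:
Pro-tRNA-gRNA scaffold for library 1 is a 4,900 nt, high-copy bacterial plasmid that serves as a parts donor for Golden Gate assembly rather than as an expression vector in its own right. Its stated role is to provide a tRNA sequence for building an "immune" gRNA library, as part of a CRISPR/Cas9 screening approach based on high-order gRNA combinations. The synthetic insert appears in the feature table as a fragment of the Streptococcus pyogenes tracrRNA (the constant gRNA scaffold portion) immediately followed by a roughly 70 nt tRNA, which the construct name identifies as a proline tRNA. Scaffold-tRNA units of this kind are generally placed between successive spacers so that several guides can be transcribed as one array and released by endogenous tRNA processing. The record does not state the cloning method or which type IIS enzyme sites flank the insert.

The catalogue lists the backbone as unknown, but the annotated features show the layout of an EGFP-type mammalian expression vector. A CMV enhancer and promoter and a partial multiple cloning site lie upstream of the scaffold-tRNA insert. EGFP, a short SV40 large T antigen fragment and the SV40 polyadenylation signal lie downstream. Whether EGFP is meaningfully expressed in this context is not stated, and these elements are probably incidental to the donor function. Propagation in E. coli relies on a ColE1/pUC-type origin, and an f1 origin is also present. Selection uses the Tn5 NeoR/KanR gene, driven by tandem bacterial bla and SV40 promoters and terminated by the HSV TK polyadenylation signal. This gives kanamycin resistance in bacteria and would in principle give G418 resistance in mammalian cells. The small RSF ori, ble and bGH poly(A) fragments are likely vestigial or annotation artefacts.
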