Addgene plasmid #192369: Pro-tRNA-gRNA scaffold for library 1
Purpose: tRNA sequence provider (for immune library)
Depositing lab: Lijia Ma. Depositing organization: Westlake University. Publication: An in-library ligation strategy and its application in CRISPR/Cas9 screening of high-order gRNA combinations. Lu Z, Ni K, Wang Y, Zhou Y, Li Y, Yan J, Song Q, Liu M, Xu Y, Yu Z, Guo T, Ma L. Nucleic Acids Res. 2022 Jun 24;50(11):6575-6586. doi: 10.1093/nar/gkac458. PubMed 35670669.
Backbone
  Vector backbone: Unknown
  Vector type: For Golden Gate Assembly
Growth in bacteria
  Bacterial resistance: Kanamycin, 50 μg/mL
  Growth temperature: 37°C
  Growth strain: DH5alpha
  Copy number: High Copy
Gene/Insert
  Gene/Insert name: Pro tRNA-gRNA scaffold
  Species: Synthetic
  Cloning method: Unknown
Terms and licenses: Academic/Nonprofit Terms; Industry Terms: Not Available to Industry
How to cite: Pro-tRNA-gRNA scaffold for library 1 was a gift from Lijia Ma (Addgene plasmid # 192369 ; http://n2t.net/addgene:192369 ; RRID:Addgene_192369)
